>Addgene plasmid #219227 | SFFV-SON-Brd 286 | addgene full sequence | sequence record 448998 | Addgene NGS Result
ATTTATGCAGAGGCCGAGGCCGCCTCGGCCTCTGAGCTATTCCAGAAGTAGTGAGGAGGCTTTTTTGGAG
GCCTAGGGACGTACCCAATTCGCCCTATAGTGAGTCGTATTACGCGCGCTCACTGGCCGTCGTTTTACAA
CGTCGTGACTGGGAAAACCCTGGCGTTACCCAACTTAATCGCCTTGCAGCACATCCCCCTTTCGCCAGCT
GGCGTAATAGCGAAGAGGCCCGCACCGATCGCCCTTCCCAACAGTTGCGCAGCCTGAATGGCGAATGGG
[124 nt withheld, positions 280-403]
C
[91 nt withheld, positions 405-495]
A
[49 nt withheld, positions 497-545]
CCTTTGACGTTGGAGTCCACGTTCTTT
[37 nt withheld, positions 573-609]
ACCCTATCTCGGTCTATTCTTTTGATTTATAAGGGATTTTGCCGATTTCGGCCTATTGGTTAAAAAATGA
GCTGATTTAACAAAAATTTAACGCGAATTTTAACAAAATATTAACGCTTACAATTTAGGTGGCACTTTTC
GGGGAAATGTGCGCGGAACCCCTATTTGTTTATTTTTCTAAATACATTCAAATATGTATCCGCTCATGAG
ACAATAACCCTGATAAATGCTTCAATAATATTGAAAAAGGAAGAGTATGAGTATTCAACATTTCCGTGTC
GCCCTTATTCCCTTTTTTGCGGCATTTTGCCTTCCTGTTTTTGCTCACCCAGAAACGCTGGTGAAAGTAA
AAGATGCTGAAGATCAGTTGGGTGCACGAGTGGGTTACATCGAACTGGATCTCAACAGCGGTAAGATCCT
TGAGAGTTTTCGCCCCGAAGAACGTTTTCCAATGATGAGCACTTTTAAAGTTCTGCTATGTGGCGCGGTA
TTATCCCGTATTGACGCCGGGCAAGAGCAACTCGGTCGCCGCATACACTATTCTCAGAATGACTTGGTTG
AGTACTCACCAGTCACAGAAAAGCATCTTACGGATGGCATGACAGTAAGAGAATTATGCAGTGCTGCCAT
AACCATGAGTGATAACACTGCGGCCAACTTACTTCTGACAACGATCGGAGGACCGAAGGAGCTAACCGCT
TTTTTGCACAACATGGGGGATCATGTAACTCGCCTTGATCGTTGGGAACCGGAGCTGAATGAAGCCATAC
CAAACGACGAGCGTGACACCACGATGCCTGTAGCAATGGCAACAACGTTGCGCAAACTATTAACTGGCGA
ACTACTTACTCTAGCTTCCCGGCAACAATTAATAGACTGGATGGAGGCGGATAAAGTTGCAGGACCACTT
CTGCGCTCGGCCCTTCCGGCTGGCTGGTTTATTGCTGATAAATCTGGAGCCGGTGAGCGTGGGTCTCGCG
GTATCATTGCAGCACTGGGGCCAGATGGTAAGCCCTCCCGTATCGTAGTTATCTACACGACGGGGAGTCA
GGCAACTATGGATGAACGAAATAGACAGATCGCTGAGATAGGTGCCTCACTGATTAAGCATTGGTAACTG
TCAGACCAAGTTTACTCATATATACTTTAGATTGATTTAAAACTTCATTTTTAATTTAAAAGGATCTAGG
TGAAGATCCTTTTTGATAATCTCATGACCAAAATCCCTTAACGTGAGTTTTCGTTCCACTGAGCGTCAGA
CCCCGTAGAAAAGATCAAAGGATCTTCTTGAGATCCTTTTTTTCTGCGCGTAATCTGCTGCTTGCAAACA
AAAAAACCACCGCTACCAGCGGTGGTTTGTTTGCCGGATCAAGAGCTACCAACTCTTTTTCCGAAGGTAA
CTGGCTTCAGCAGAGCGCAGATACCAAATACTGTTCTTCTAGTGTAGCCGTAGTTAGGCCACCACTTCAA
GAACTCTGTAGCACCGCCTACATACCTCGCTCTGCTAATCCTGTTACCAGTGGCTGCTGCCAGTGGCGAT
AAGTCGTGTCTTACCGGGTTGGACTCAAGACGATAGTTACCGGATAAGGCGCAGCGGTCGGGCTGAACGG
GGGGTTCGTGCACACAGCCCAGCTTGGAGCGAACGACCTACACCGAACTGAGATACCTACAGCGTGAGCT
ATGAGAAAGCGCCACGCTTCCCGAAGGGAGAAAGGCGGACAGGTATCCGGTAAGCGGCAGGGTCGGAACA
GGAGAGCGCACGAGGGAGCTTCCAGGGGGAAACGCCTGGTATCTTTATAGTCCTGTCGGGTTTCGCCACC
TCTGACTTGAGCGTCGATTTTTGTGATGCTCGTCAGGGGGGCGGAGCCTATGGAAAAACGCCAGCAACGC
GGCCTTTTTACGGTTCCTGGCCTTTTGCTGGCCTTTTGCTCACATGTTCTTTCCTGCGTTATCCCCTGAT
TCTGTGGATAACCGTATTACCGCCTTTGAGTGAGCTGATACCGCTCGCCGCAGCCGAACGACCGAGCGCA
GCGAGTCAGTGAGCGAGGAAGCGGAAGAGCGCCCAATACGCAAACCGCCTCTCCCCGCGCGTTGGCCGAT
TCATTAATGCAGCTGGCACGACAGGTTTCCCGACTGGAAAGCGGGCAGTGAGCGCAACGCAATTAATGTG
AGTTAGCTCACTCATTAGGCACCCCAGGCTTTACACTTTATGCTTCCGGCTCGTATGTTGTGTGGAATTG
TGAGCGGATAACAATTTCACACAGGAAACAGCTATGACCATGATTACGCCAAGCGCGCAATTAACCCTCA
CTAAAGGGAACAAAAGCTGGAGCTGCAAGCTTAATGTAGTCTTATGCAATACTCTTGTAGTCTTGCAACA
TGGTAACGATGAGTTAGCAACATGCCTTACAAGGAGAGAAAAAGCACCGTGCATGCCGATTGGTGGAAGT
AAGGTGGTACGATCGTGCCTTATTAGGAAGGCAACAGACGGGTCTGACATGGATTGGACGAACCACTGAA
TTGCCGCATTGCAGAGATATTGTATTTAAGTGCCTAGCTCGATACATAAACGGGTCTCTCTGGTTAGACC
AGATCTGAGCCTGGGAGCTCTCTGGCTAACTAGGGAACCCACTGCTTAAGCCTCAATAAAGCTTGCCTTG
AGTGCTTCAAGTAGTGTGTGCCCGTCTGTTGTGTGACTCTGGTAACTAGAGATCCCTCAGACCCTTTTAG
TCAGTGTGGAAAATCTCTAGCAGTGGCGCCCGAACAGGGACTTGAAAGCGAAAGGGAAACCAGAGGAGCT
CTCTCGACGCAGGACTCGGCTTGCTGAAGCGCGCACGGCAAGAGGCGAGGGGCGGCGACTGGTGAGTACG
CCAAAAATTTTGACTAGCGGAGGCTAGAAGGAGAGAGATGGGTGCGAGAGCGTCAGTATTAAGCGGGGGA
GAATTAGATCGCGATGGGAAAAAATTCGGTTAAGGCCAGGGGGAAAGAAAAAATATAAATTAAAACATAT
AGTATGGGCAAGCAGGGAGCTAGAACGATTCGCAGTTAATCCTGGCCTGTTAGAAACATCAGAAGGCTGT
AGACAAATACTGGGACAGCTACAACCATCCCTTCAGACAGGATCAGAAGAACTTAGATCATTATATAATA
CAGTAGCAACCCTCTATTGTGTGCATCAAAGGATAGAGATAAAAGACACCAAGGAAGCTTTAGACAAGAT
AGAGGAAGAGCAAAACAAAAGTAAGACCACCGCACAGCAAGCGGCCGCTGATCTTCAGACCTGGAGGAGG
AGATATGAGGGACAATTGGAGAAGTGAATTATATAAATATAAAGTAGTAAAAATTGAACCATTAGGAGTA
GCACCCACCAAGGCAAAGAGAAGAGTGGTGCAGAGAGAAAAAAGAGCAGTGGGAATAGGAGCTTTGTTCC
TTGGGTTCTTGGGAGCAGCAGGAAGCACTATGGGCGCAGCGTCAATGACGCTGACGGTACAGGCCAGACA
ATTATTGTCTGGTATAGTGCAGCAGCAGAACAATTTGCTGAGGGCTATTGAGGCGCAACAGCATCTGTTG
CAACTCACAGTCTGGGGCATCAAGCAGCTCCAGGCAAGAATCCTGGCTGTGGAAAGATACCTAAAGGATC
AACAGCTCCTGGGGATTTGGGGTTGCTCTGGAAAACTCATTTGCACCACTGCTGTGCCTTGGAATGCTAG
TTGGAGTAATAAATCTCTGGAACAGATTTGGAATCACACGACCTGGATGGAGTGGGACAGAGAAATTAAC
AATTACACAAGCTTAATACACTCCTTAATTGAAGAATCGCAAAACCAGCAAGAAAAGAATGAACAAGAAT
TATTGGAATTAGATAAATGGGCAAGTTTGTGGAATTGGTTTAACATAACAAATTGGCTGTGGTATATAAA
ATTATTCATAATGATAGTAGGAGGCTTGGTAGGTTTAAGAATAGTTTTTGCTGTACTTTCTATAGTGAAT
AGAGTTAGGCAGGGATATTCACCATTATCGTTTCAGACCCACCTCCCAACCCCGAGGGGACCCGACAGGC
CCGAAGGAATAGAAGAAGAAGGTGGAGAGAGAGACAGAGACAGATCCATTCGATTAGTGAACGGATCTCG
ACGGTATCGGTTAACTTTTAAAAGAAAAGGGGGGATTGGGGGGTACAGTGCAGGGGAAAGAATAGTAGAC
ATAATAGCAACAGACATACAAACTAAAGAATTACAAAAACAAATTACAAAAATTCAAAATTTTATCGATC
ACGAGACTAGCCTCGAGCTGGCTGCAGTAACGCCATTTTGCAAGGCATGGAAAAATACCAAACCAAGAAT
AGAGAAGTTCAGATCAAGGGCGGGTACATGAAAATAGCTAACGTTGGGCCAAACAGGATATCTGCGGTGA
GCAGTTTCGGCCCCGGCCCGGGGCCAAGAACAGATGGTCACCGCAGTTTCGGCCCCGGCCCGAGGCCAAG
AACAGATGGTCCCCAGATATGGCCCAACCCTCAGCAGTTTCTTAAGACCCATCAGATGTTTCCAGGCTCC
CCCAAGGACCTGAAATGACCCTGCGCCTTATTTGAATTAACCAATCAGCCTGCTTCTCGCTTCTGTTCGC
GCGCTTCTGCTTCCCGAGCTCTATAAAAGAGCTCACAACCCCTCACTCGGCGCGCCAGTCCTCCGACAGA
CTGAGTCGGCCGGTCGAATCAAGCTTATCGATACCGTCGACGGATCCGCTAGCCCGCGGTTCGAAATGGC
GACCAACATCGAGCAGATTTTTAGGTCTTTCGTGGTCAGTAAATTCCGGGAAATTCAACAGGAGCTTTCC
AGTGGAAGGAATGAAGGCCAGCTGAATGGTGAAACAAATACACCCATTGAAGGAAACCAGGCGGGTGATG
CAGCTGCCTCTGCCAGGAGTCTACCAAATGAAGAAATAGTGCAGAAGATAGAGGAAGTACTTTCTGGGGT
CTTAGATACAGAACTACGATATAAGCCAGATAAGGCTCAATTACTTGAAATAGCCAAAGCTAATGCAGCT
GCCATGTGTGCTAAGGCTGGTGTCCCTTTACCACCAAACCTAAAGCCTGCACCTCCACCTACTATAGAAG
AGAAAGTTGCTAAAAAGTCAGGAGGAGCTACTATAGAAGAACTAACTGAGAAATGTAAACAGATCGCACA
GAGTAAAGAAGATGATGATGTAATAGTGAATAAACCTCATGTTTCGGATGAAGAGGAAGAAGAACCTCCT
TTTTATCATCATCCCTTTAAACTCAGTGAACCCAAACCTATTTTTTTCAATCTGAATATTGCTGCAGCAA
AACCAACTCCACCAAAAAGCCAGGTAACATTAACAAAAGAATTCCCTGTATCATCTGGATCTCAACATCG
GAAAAAAGAAGCGGATAGTGTTTATGGAGAATGGGTTCCTGTGGAGAAAAATGGTGAAGAAAACAAAGAT
GATGATAATGTTTTCAGCAGCAATTTGCCCTCAGAGCCTGTGGACATCTCTACAGCAATGAGTGAACGGG
CACTTGCTCAGAAAAGACTCAGTGAGAATGCATTTGATCTTGAAGCCATGAGCATGTTAAATAGAGCTCA
GGAAAGGATTGATGCCTGGGCTCAGCTGAACTCTATTCCTGGCCAGTTCACAGGAAGTACAGGAGTACAG
GTTTTGACACAAGAACAGTTGGCCAATACTGGTGCCCAAGCCTGGATTAAAAAGGATCAGTTCTTAAGAG
CAGCCCCGGTAACTGGAGGAATGGGAGCCGTTTTGATGAGAAAAATGGGCTGGAGAGAAGGAGAAGGATT
AGGAAAAAACAAAGAAGGCAACAAGGAACCCATCCTAGTTGATTTTAAGACAGACCGAAAAGGTCTTGTT
GCAGTAGGAGAAAGAGCACAAAAGAGGTCTGGGAACTTCTCTGCTGCAATGAAAGATCTGTCAGGCAAAC
ATCCTGTGTCTGCTTTGATGGAGATCTGTAATAAAAGAAGGTGGCAACCACCTGAATTTCTATTGGTCCA
TGATAGTGGCCCTGATCATCGCAAACATTTTCTCTTTAGGGTATTGAGAAATGGAAGCCCTTACCAGCCC
AATTGTATGTTTTTCTTGAATAGGTATTGATAGACCGGTCGGATCCCCCGGGCTGCAGGAATTCGAGCAT
CTTACCGCCATTTATTCCCATATTTGTTCTGTTTTTCTTGATTTGGGTATACATTTAAATGTTAATAAAA
CAAAATGGTGGGGCAATCATTTACATTTTTAGGGATATGTAATTACTAGTTCAGGTGTATTGCCACAAGA
CAAACATGTTAAGAAACTTTCCCGTTATTTACGCTCTGTTCCTGTTAATCAACCTCTGGATTACAAAATT
TGTGAAAGATTGACTGATATTCTTAACTATGTTGCTCCTTTTACGCTGTGTGGATATGCTGCTTTAATGC
CTCTGTATCATGCTATTGCTTCCCGTACGGCTTTCGTTTTCTCCTCCTTGTATAAATCCTGGTTGCTGTC
TCTTTATGAGGAGTTGTGGCCCGTTGTCCGTCAACGTGGCGTGGTGTGCTCTGTGTTTGCTGACGCAACC
CCCACTGGCTGGGGCATTGCCACCACCTGTCAACTCCTTTCTGGGACTTTCGCTTTCCCCCTCCCGATCG
CCACGGCAGAACTCATCGCCGCCTGCCTTGCCCGCTGCTGGACAGGGGCTAGGTTGCTGGGCACTGATAA
TTCCGTGGTGTTGTCGGGGAAGCTGACGTCCTTTGCAATTCGATATCAAGCTGTACCTTCTAGATGTACA
TCAGTTATAGCGCTTCTAGACCAATGACTTACAAGGCAGCTGTAGATCTTAGCCACTTTTTAAAAGAAAA
GGGGGGACTGGAAGGGCTAATTCACTCCCAACGAAGACAAGATCTGCTTTTTGCTTGTACTGGGTCTCTC
TGGTTAGACCAGATCTGAGCCTGGGAGCTCTCTGGCTAACTAGGGAACCCACTGCTTAAGCCTCAATAAA
GCTTGCCTTGAGTGCTTCAAGTAGTGTGTGCCCGTCTGTTGTGTGACTCTGGTAACTAGAGATCCCTCAG
ACCCTTTTAGTCAGTGTGGAAAATCTCTAGCAGTAGTAGTTCATGTCATCTTATTATTCAGTATTTATAA
CTTGCAAAGAAATGAATATCAGAGAGTGAGAGGAACTTGTTTATTGCAGCTTATAATGGTTACAAATAAA
GCAATAGCATCACAAATTTCACAAATAAAGCATTTTTTTCACTGCATTCTAGTTGTGGTTTGTCCAAACT
CATCAATGTATCTTATCATGTCTGGCTCTAGCTATCCCGCCCCTAACTCCGCCCATCCCGCCCCTAACTC
CGCCCAGTTCCGCCCATTCTCCGCCCCATGGCTGACTAATTTTTTTT
Features (pLannotate 1.2.2; 30 found; start..end, strand, type, name):
     94..112     -  promoter       T7 promoter: promoter for bacteriophage T7 RNA polymerase
    120..275     +  CDS            lacZα (fragment): LacZα fragment of β-galactosidase; lacZ fragment
    280..708     +  rep_origin     f1 ori (sequence partly withheld): f1 bacteriophage origin of replication; arrow indicates direction of (+) strand synthesis
    761..865     +  promoter       AmpR promoter: bla
    866..1726    +  CDS            AmpR: β-lactamase; bla; confers resistance to ampicillin, carbenicillin, and related antibiotics
   1897..2485    +  rep_origin     ori: high-copy-number ColE1/pMB1/pBR322/pUC origin of replication
   2668..2760    +  CDS            lacI (fragment): lac repressor; lacI; The lac repressor binds to the lac operator to inhibit transcription in E. coli. This inhibition can be relieved by adding lactose or isopropyl-β-D-thiogalactopyranoside (IPTG).
   2773..2794    +  protein_bind   CAP binding site: CAP binding activates transcription in the presence of cAMP. E. coli catabolite activator protein
   2809..2839    +  promoter       lac promoter: promoter for the E. coli lac operon
   2847..2863    +  protein_bind   lac operator: The lac repressor binds to the lac operator to inhibit transcription in E. coli. This inhibition can be relieved by adding lactose or isopropyl-β-D-thiogalactopyranoside (IPTG). lac repressor encoded by lacI
   2908..2926    +  promoter       T3 promoter: promoter for bacteriophage T3 RNA polymerase
   2954..3180    +  promoter       RSV promoter: Rous sarcoma virus enhancer/promoter
   3181..3361    +  LTR            5' LTR (truncated): truncated 5' long terminal repeat (LTR) from HIV-1
   3408..3533    +  misc_feature   HIV-1 Ψ: packaging signal of human immunodeficiency virus type 1
   3517..3880    +  CDS            HIV-1 gag (fragment): gag protein from human immunodeficiency virus 1; gag
   4026..4259    +  misc_feature   RRE: The Rev response element (RRE) of HIV-1 allows for Rev-dependent mRNA export from the nucleus to the cytoplasm.
   4636..4736    +  CDS            Rev (fragment): human immunodeficiency virus 1 (HIV-1) Rev protein; rev; enhances nuclear export of unspliced and incompletely spliced viral mRNAs
   4755..4872    +  misc_feature   cPPT/CTS: central polypurine tract and central termination sequence of HIV-1
   4906..5307    +  promoter       SFFV promoter: spleen focus-forming virus long terminal repeat (LTR) promoter
   5317..5340    +  misc_feature   MCS (fragment): pBluescript multiple cloning site
   5365..5610    +  CDS            SON (fragment): SON_HUMAN - Also known as C21orf50, DBP5, KIAA1019, NREBP. Experimental evidence at protein level: Swiss-Prot protein existence level 1. RNA-binding protein that acts as a mRNA splicing cofactor by promoting efficient splicing of transcripts that possess weak splice sites. Specifically promotes splicing of many cell-cycle and DNA-repair transcripts that possess weak splice sites, such as TUBG1, KATNB1, TUBGCP2, AURKB, PCNT, AKT1, RAD23A, and FANCG. Probably acts by facilitating the interaction between Serine/arginine-rich proteins such as SRSF2 and the RNA polymerase II. Also binds to DNA; bin
   5608..6726    +  CDS            SON (fragment): SON_HUMAN - Also known as C21orf50, DBP5, KIAA1019, NREBP. Experimental evidence at protein level: Swiss-Prot protein existence level 1. RNA-binding protein that acts as a mRNA splicing cofactor by promoting efficient splicing of transcripts that possess weak splice sites. Specifically promotes splicing of many cell-cycle and DNA-repair transcripts that possess weak splice sites, such as TUBG1, KATNB1, TUBGCP2, AURKB, PCNT, AKT1, RAD23A, and FANCG. Probably acts by facilitating the interaction between Serine/arginine-rich proteins such as SRSF2 and the RNA polymerase II. Also binds to DNA; bin
   6740..6765    +  misc_feature   MCS (fragment): pBluescript multiple cloning site
   6765..6824    +  CDS            S (fragment): HBSAG_WHV6 - Experimental evidence at transcript level: Swiss-Prot protein existence level 2. The middle envelope protein plays an important role in the budding of the virion. It is involved in the induction of budding in a nucleocapsid independent way. In this process the majority of envelope proteins bud to form subviral lipoprotein particles of 22 nm of diameter that do not contain a nucleocapsid (By similarity). From Woodchuck hepatitis B virus (isolate w64/pWS23) (WHV).
   6956..7359    +  misc_feature   WPRE: woodchuck hepatitis virus posttranscriptional regulatory element
   7417..7476    +  CDS            nef (fragment): NEF_HV1Z2 - Experimental evidence at protein level: Swiss-Prot protein existence level 1. Extracellular Nef protein targets CD4(+) T-lymphocytes for apoptosis by interacting with CXCR4 surface receptors. From Human immunodeficiency virus type 1 group M subtype D (isolate Z2/CDC-Z34) (HIV-1).
   7478..7711    +  LTR            3' LTR (ΔU3): self-inactivating 3' long terminal repeat (LTR) from HIV-1
   7783..7904    +  polyA_signal   SV40 poly(A) signal: SV40 polyadenylation signal
   7923..7944    +  rep_origin     SV40 ori (fragment): SV40 origin of replication
   7944..73      +  rep_origin     SV40 ori (across the origin): SV40 origin of replication
