[The description below was written by a language model from this plasmid's Addgene catalogue record and pLannotate feature annotations shown in this document.]
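Description:
SFFV-SON-Brd 286 is a third-generation-style, self-inactivating HIV-1 lentiviral transfer plasmid built on the SFFV-MCS backbone and carrying a codon-optimized human SON open reading frame together with a construct-specific barcode. It is propagated in E. coli through a high-copy ColE1/pUC origin with ampicillin selection (AmpR). An f1 origin and remnants of a pBluescript-type cloning region (lac promoter/operator, lacZα fragment, T3 and T7 promoters) are also present. The viral genome is transcribed in packaging cells from an RSV promoter fused to a truncated 5' LTR. This is followed by the Ψ packaging signal with a partial gag sequence, the RRE for Rev-dependent nuclear export, and the cPPT/CTS. The ΔU3 3' LTR inactivates LTR promoter activity after integration, and an SV40 poly(A) signal and SV40 origin sequence lie downstream of it.

Within the provirus, the spleen focus-forming virus (SFFV) promoter drives the SON insert. The insert is recorded as 1,368 bp, was cloned between retained Bsp119I and BstHI sites, and is annotated as two adjoining SON fragments. That size and the fragmented annotation suggest a short form or portion of SON rather than the complete canonical protein, although the record does not specify which isoform. A WPRE follows the coding sequence to enhance transcript stability and expression. According to the depositor, the barcode sits in an XbaI site after the WPRE, giving the layout SFFV–TF–WPRE–barcode. The barcode itself is not annotated in the feature table. No mammalian selection marker or fluorescent reporter is annotated. The plasmid belongs to a barcoded transcription factor collection for combinatorial screening of immune cell reprogramming, in which the barcode presumably serves to identify the factor delivered to transduced cells.
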