Addgene plasmid #219227: SFFV-SON-Brd 286
Purpose: Transcription factor SON with a specific barcode assigned.
Depositing lab: Filipe Pereira. Depositing organization: Center for Neuroscience and Cell Biology, University of Coimbra. Publication: A combinatorial transcription factor screening platform for immune cell reprogramming. Kurochkin I, Altman AR, Caiado I, Pertiga-Cabral D, Halitzki E, Minaeva M, Zimmermannova O, Henriques-Oliveira L, Klein D, Nair M, Oliveira D, Cajal LR, Knittel R, Feick C, Ringner M, Martin M, Cirovic B, Pires CF, Rosa FF, Sitnicka E, Theis FJ, Pereira CF. Cell Syst. 2026 Jan 21;17(1):101457. doi: 10.1016/j.cels.2025.101457. Epub 2026 Jan 14. PubMed 41539305.
Backbone
  Vector backbone: SFFV-MCS
  Backbone size w/o insert (bp): 6638
  Vector type: Lentiviral
Growth in bacteria
  Bacterial resistance: Ampicillin, 100 μg/mL
  Growth temperature: 37°C
  Growth strain: NEB Stable
  Copy number: High Copy
Gene/Insert
  Gene/Insert name: SON
  Species: H. sapiens (human)
  Insert size (bp): 1368
  Mutation: Codon optimized
  Entrez Gene: SON (a.k.a. BASS1, C21orf50, DBP-5, NREBP, SON3, TOKIMS)
  Promoter: The spleen focus-forming virus (SFFV) promoter
  Cloning method: Restriction Enzyme; 5′ cloning site Bsp119I (not destroyed); 3′ cloning site BstHI (not destroyed)
Terms and licenses: Academic/Nonprofit Terms; Industry Terms: Not Available to Industry
Depositor comments: Barcode sequence cloned into XbaI restriction site. Design of plasmid is as follows: SFFV-[TF sequence]-WPRE-[Barcode sequence].
How to cite: SFFV-SON-Brd 286 was a gift from Filipe Pereira (Addgene plasmid # 219227 ; http://n2t.net/addgene:219227 ; RRID:Addgene_219227)
