>Addgene plasmid #219227 | SFFV-SON-Brd 286 | depositor partial sequence | sequence record 428161 | TF ORF
ATGGCGACCAACATCGAGCAGATTTTTAGGTCTTTCGTGGTCAGTAAATTCCGGGAAATTCAACAGGAGC
TTTCCAGTGGAAGGAATGAAGGCCAGCTGAATGGTGAAACAAATACACCCATTGAAGGAAACCAGGCGGG
TGATGCAGCTGCCTCTGCCAGGAGTCTACCAAATGAAGAAATAGTGCAGAAGATAGAGGAAGTACTTTCT
GGGGTCTTAGATACAGAACTACGATATAAGCCAGATAAGGCTCAATTACTTGAAATAGCCAAAGCTAATG
CAGCTGCCATGTGTGCTAAGGCTGGTGTCCCTTTACCACCAAACCTAAAGCCTGCACCTCCACCTACTAT
AGAAGAGAAAGTTGCTAAAAAGTCAGGAGGAGCTACTATAGAAGAACTAACTGAGAAATGTAAACAGATC
GCACAGAGTAAAGAAGATGATGATGTAATAGTGAATAAACCTCATGTTTCGGATGAAGAGGAAGAAGAAC
CTCCTTTTTATCATCATCCCTTTAAACTCAGTGAACCCAAACCTATTTTTTTCAATCTGAATATTGCTGC
AGCAAAACCAACTCCACCAAAAAGCCAGGTAACATTAACAAAAGAATTCCCTGTATCATCTGGATCTCAA
CATCGGAAAAAAGAAGCGGATAGTGTTTATGGAGAATGGGTTCCTGTGGAGAAAAATGGTGAAGAAAACA
AAGATGATGATAATGTTTTCAGCAGCAATTTGCCCTCAGAGCCTGTGGACATCTCTACAGCAATGAGTGA
ACGGGCACTTGCTCAGAAAAGACTCAGTGAGAATGCATTTGATCTTGAAGCCATGAGCATGTTAAATAGA
GCTCAGGAAAGGATTGATGCCTGGGCTCAGCTGAACTCTATTCCTGGCCAGTTCACAGGAAGTACAGGAG
TACAGGTTTTGACACAAGAACAGTTGGCCAATACTGGTGCCCAAGCCTGGATTAAAAAGGATCAGTTCTT
AAGAGCAGCCCCGGTAACTGGAGGAATGGGAGCCGTTTTGATGAGAAAAATGGGCTGGAGAGAAGGAGAA
GGATTAGGAAAAAACAAAGAAGGCAACAAGGAACCCATCCTAGTTGATTTTAAGACAGACCGAAAAGGTC
TTGTTGCAGTAGGAGAAAGAGCACAAAAGAGGTCTGGGAACTTCTCTGCTGCAATGAAAGATCTGTCAGG
CAAACATCCTGTGTCTGCTTTGATGGAGATCTGTAATAAAAGAAGGTGGCAACCACCTGAATTTCTATTG
GTCCATGATAGTGGCCCTGATCATCGCAAACATTTTCTCTTTAGGGTATTGAGAAATGGAAGCCCTTACC
AGCCCAATTGTATGTTTTTCTTGAATAGGTATTGATAG
