>Addgene plasmid #219227 | SFFV-SON-Brd 286 | depositor partial sequence | sequence record 428162 | Barcode sequence
TGTACATCAGTTATAGCGCT
